>Addgene plasmid #61598 | pBDPR | depositor full sequence | sequence record 100394 | pBDPR sequence 8342 bps
TAAGAAACCATTATTATCATGACATTAACCTATAAAAATAGGCGTATCACGAGGCCCTTTCGTCTTCAAG
AATTCGTTTAAACGCCCTTTCGTCTTCAAGAATTCGTTTATCACAAGTTTGTACAAAAAAGCTGAACGAG
AAACGTAAAATGATATAAATATCAATATATTAAATTAGATTTTGCATAAAAAACAGACTACATAATACTG
TAAAACACAACATATCCAGTCACTATGGCGGCCGCATTAGGCACCCCAGGCTTTACACTTTATGCTTCCG
GCTCGTATAATGTGTGGATTTTGAGTTAGGATCCGTCGAGATTTTCAGGAGCTAAGGAAGCTAAAATGGA
GAAAAAAATCACTGGATATACCACCGTTGATATATCCCAATGGCATCGTAAAGAACATTTTGAGGCATTT
CAGTCAGTTGCTCAATGTACCTATAACCAGACCGTTCAGCTGGATATTACGGCCTTTTTAAAGACCGTAA
AGAAAAATAAGCACAAGTTTTATCCGGCCTTTATTCACATTCTTGCCCGCCTGATGAATGCTCATCCGGA
ATTCCGTATGGCAATGAAAGACGGTGAGCTGGTGATATGGGATAGTGTTCACCCTTGTTACACCGTTTTC
CATGAGCAAACTGAAACGTTTTCATCGCTCTGGAGTGAATACCACGACGATTTCCGGCAGTTTCTACACA
TATATTCGCAAGATGTGGCGTGTTACGGTGAAAACCTGGCCTATTTCCCTAAAGGGTTTATTGAGAATAT
GTTTTTCGTCTCAGCCAATCCCTGGGTGAGTTTCACCAGTTTTGATTTAAACGTGGCCAATATGGACAAC
TTCTTCGCCCCCGTTTTCACCATGGGCAAATATTATACGCAAGGCGACAAGGTGCTGATGCCGCTGGCGA
TTCAGGTTCATCATGCCGTTTGTGATGGCTTCCATGTCGGCAGAATGCTTAATGAATTACAACAGTACTG
CGATGAGTGGCAGGGCGGGGCGTAAACGCGTGGATCCGGCTTACTAAAAGCCAGATAACAGTATGCGTAT
TTGCGCGCTGATTTTTGCGGTATAAGAATATATACTGATATGTATACCCGAAGTATGTCAAAAAGAGGTA
TGCTATGAAGCAGCGTATTACAGTGACAGTTGACAGCGACAGCTATCAGTTGCTCAAGGCATATATGATG
TCAATATCTCCGGTCTGGTAAGCACAACCATGCAGAATGAAGCCCGTCGTCTGCGTGCCGAACGCTGGAA
AGCGGAAAATCAGGAAGGGATGGCTGAGGTCGCCCGGTTTATTGAAATGAACGGCTCTTTTGCTGACGAG
AACAGGGGCTGGTGAAATGCAGTTTAAGGTTTACACCTATAAAAGAGAGAGCCGTTATCGTCTGTTTGTG
GATGTACAGAGTGATATTATTGACACGCCCGGGCGACGGATGGTGATCCCCCTGGCCAGTGCACGTCTGC
TGTCAGATAAAGTCTCCCGTGAACTTTACCCGGTGGTGCATATCGGGGATGAAAGCTGGCGCATGATGAC
CACCGATATGGCCAGTGTGCCGGTCTCCGTTATCGGGGAAGAAGTGGCTGATCTCAGCCACCGCGAAAAT
GACATCAAAAACGCCATTAACCTGATGTTCTGGGGAATATAAATGTCAGGCTCCCTTATACACAGCCAGT
CTGCAGGTCGACCATAGTGACTGGATATGTTGTGTTTTACAGTATTATGTAGTCTGTTTTTTATGCAAAA
TCTAATTTAATATATTGATATTTATATCATTTTACGTTTCTCGTTCAGCTTTCTTGTACAAAGTGGTGAT
AAACGGCCGGCCAGATCTGGTACCGGATCCCCGCGCGGCCGCTGGCCACGGGTGCGCATGATCGTGCTCC
TGTCGTTGAGGACCCGGCTAGGCTGGCGGGGTTGCCTTACTGGTTAGCAGAATGAATCACCGATACGCGA
GCGAACGTGAAGCGACTGCTGCTGCAAAACGTCTGCGACCTGAGCAACAACATGAATGGTCTTCGGTTTC
CGTGTTTCGTAAAGTCTGGAAACGCGGAAGTCAGCGCCCTGCACCATTATGTTCCGGAGGCGCGCCCTAG
TTCCAGTGAAATCCAAGCATTTTCTAAATTAAATGTATTCTTATTATTATAGTTGTTATTTTTGATATAT
ATAAACAACACTATTATGCCCACCATTTTTTTGAGATGCATCTACACAAGGAACAAACACTGGATGTCAC
TTTCAGTTCAAATTGTAACGCTAATCACTCCGAACAGGTCACAAAAAATTACCTTAAAAAGTCATAATAT
TAAATTAGAATAAATATAGCTGTGAGGGAAATATATACAAATATATTGGAGCAAATAAATTGTACATACA
AATATTTATTACTAATTTCTATTGAGACGAAATGAACCACTCGGAACCATTTGAGCGAACCGAATCGCGC
GGAACTAACGACAGTCGCTCCAAGGTCGTCGAACAAAAGGTGAATGTGTTGCGGAGAGCGGGTGGGAGAC
AGCGAAAGAGCAACTACGAAACGTGGTGTGGTGGAGGTGAATTATGAAGAGGGCGCGCGATTTGAAAAGT
ATGTATATAAAAAATATATCCCGGTGTTTTATGTAGCGATAAACGAGTTTTTGATGTAAGGTATGCAGGT
GTGTAAGTCTTTTGGTTAGAAGACAAATCCAAAGTCTACTTGTGGGGATGTTCGAAGGGGAAATACTTGT
ATTCTATAGGTCATATCTTGTTTTTATTGGCACAAATATAATTACATTAGCTTTTTGAGGGGGCAATAAA
CAGTAAACACGATGGTAATAATGGTAAAAAAAAAAAACAAGCAGTTATTTCGGATATATGTCGGCTACTC
CTTGCGTCGGGCCCGAAGTCTTAGAGCCAGATATGCGAGCACCCGGAAGCTCACGATGAGAATGGCCAGA
CCCACGTAGTCCAGCGGCAGATCGGCGGCGGAGAAGTTAAGCGTCTCCAGGATGACCTTGCCCGAACTGG
GGCACGTGGTGTTCGACGATGTGCAGCTAATTTCGCCCGGCTCCACGTCCGCCCATTGGTTAATCAGCAG
ACCCTCGTTGGCGTAACGGAACCATGAGAGGTACGACAACCATTTGAGGTATACTGGCACCGAGCCCGAG
TTCAAGAAGAAGCCGCCAAAGAGCAGGAATGGTATGATAACCGGCGGACCCACAGACAGCGCCATCGAGG
TCGAGGAGCTGGCGCAGGATATTAGATATCCGAAGGACGTTGACACATTGGCCACCAGAGTGACCAGCGC
CAGGCAGTTGAAGAAGTGCAGCACTCCGGCCCGCAGTCCGATCATCGGATAGGCAATCGCCGTGAAGACC
AGTGGCACTGTGAGAAAAAGCGGCAATTCGGCAATCGTTTTGCCCAGAAAGTATGTGTCACAGCGATAAA
GTCGACTTCGGGCCTCCCTCATAAAAACTGGCAGCTCTGAGGTGAACACCTAAATCGAATCGATTCATTA
GAAAGTTAGTAAATTATTGAAATGCAAATGTATTCTAAACATGACTTACATTTATCGTGGCAAAGACGTT
TTGAAAGGTCATGTTGGTCAGGAAGAGGAAGATGGCTCCGTTGATATTCATCACACCCACTTGCGTGAGT
TGTTGGCCCAAAAAGATGAGGCCAATCAAGATGGCAACCATCTGCAAATTAAAATGTTACTCGCATCTCA
TTAATATTCGCGAGTTAAATGAAATTTATTTATCTTCTGCAAAACTATAAACTATACATCTCATTGAAAA
AAACTAAGAAGGGTGTGGAATCAGGCAATTCTATCTAAAATCTAGCGAATTTGTTTCCAAGAATTGTAAG
CGTTATATCATTTGTTTCCACTGGAACCACTCACCGTTGTCTGAATAAGTCGCACTTTTACGAGGAGTGG
TTCCTTGAGCACCGACAGCCAGGATCGCCACAGGACCGCCCGGAACTGCATGAACCAGGTGGCCTTGTAG
GTGTACCCATTCTCCGGCTGCTCCAGTGGCTTCTCCAGATTTTTGGTGGCCAACAACTGCTCCATATCCC
GGGCTACTTTGCTAATGGCAAAATTGTCGCATATCTTGGCGATCCGATCACGGGACTCGATCTCCCGTCC
GGGCACAACGGCCAACACCTGTACGTAAAAGTCCGCCGGATTGTAGTTGGTAGGACACTGGGCACCCACG
CTGGATAGGAGTTGAGATGTTATGTAATACTAGATACCCTTAATAAACACATCGAACTCACTAGGAAAAG
AAGTCGACGGCTTCGCTGGGAGTGCCCAAGAAAGCTACCCTGCCCTCGGCCATCAGAAGGATCTTGTCAA
AGAGCTCAAACAGCTCGGAAGACGGCTGATGAATGGTCAGGATGACGGTCTTGCCCTTCTGCGACAGCTT
CTTCAGCACCTGGACGACGCTGTGGGCGGTAAAGGAGTCCAGTCCGGAGGTGGGCTCATCGCAGATCAGA
AGCGGCGGATCGGTTAGAGCCTCGGAGGCGAATGCCAGACGCTTCCTTTCTCCGCCGGACAGACCTTTCA
CCCTGCCGGGCACACCGATGATCGTGTGCTGACATTTGCTGAGCGAAAGCTCCTGGATCACCTGATCCAC
GCGGGCCACTCGCTGCCGATAGGTCAGATGTCGTGGCATCCGCACCATGGCTTGGAAAATCAGGTGTTCC
CTGGCCGTTAGGGAGCCGATAAAGAGGTCATCCTGCTGGACATAGGCGCACCTGGCCTGCATCTCCTTGG
CGTCCACAGGTTGGCCATTGAGCAGTCGCATCCCGGATGGCGATACTTGGATGCCCTGCGGCGATCGAAA
GGCAAGGGCATTCAGCAGGGTCGTCTTTCCGGCACCGGAACTGCCCATCACGGCCAAAAGTTCGCCCGGA
TAGGCCACGCCGCAAACTGAGTTTCAAATTGGTAATTGGACCCTTTATTAAGATTTCACACAGATCAGCC
GACTGCGAATAGAAACTCACCGTTCTTGAGCAAATGTTTCCTGGGCGCCGGTATGTGTCGCTCGTTGCAG
AATAGTCCGCGTGTCCGGTTGACCAGCTGCCGCCATCCGGAGCCCGGCTGATTGACCGCCCCAAAGATGT
CCATATTGTGCCAGGCATAGGTGAGGTTCTCGGCTAGTTGGCCGCTCCCTGAACCGGAGTCCTCCGGCGG
ACTGGGTGGCCGGAGCGTGCCGTAGTTTTTGGCCTGCCCGAAGCCCTGGTTAATGCAGCTCTGCGAAGCC
GCTCCGCTGTCACCCTGCAATGATAGGGGATCTCAAATATCAACTACTAGCGTTATGCTCATCTAACCCC
GAACAAAAAGTACCCCGAAGTATCCTACGAAGTAGGTTTATACTTTTATTTATTTTTTGTGCATCTAGGA
TCAGCTTAAAATATCTGGTTGTTATATTTTTTGTAAAAAAGAATATAGTCGAAAATGAATGCCTTTAGAT
GTCTTGATCATGATATGATCTCAAAAATTGTCTTATATAGCGAGAACAGCTACCAGAATAATCTGTTTCG
TGTCACTATTTGTTTGTGCAATTGCGGTTTGGGATTTTTGTGGGTCGCAGTTCTCACGCCGCATACAATT
TGATGTTGCAATCGCAGTTCCTATAGATCAAGTGAACTTAAGATGTATGCACATGTACTACTCACATTGT
TCAGATGCTCGGCAGATGGGTGTTTGCTGCCTCCGCGAATTAATAGCTCCTGATCCTCTTGGCCCATTGC
CGGGATTTTTCACACTTTCCCCTGCTTACCCACCCAAAACCAATCACCACCCCAATCACTCAAAAAACAA
ACAAAAATAAGAAGCGAGAGGAGTTTTGGCACAGCACTTTGTGTTTAATTGATGGCGTAAACCGCTTGGA
GCTTCGTCACGAAACCGCTGACAAAATGCAACTGAAGGCGGACATTGACGCTACGTAACGCTACAAACGG
TGGCGAAAGAGATAGCGGACGCAGCGGCGAAAGAGACGGCGATATTTCTGTGGACAGAGAAGGAGGCAAA
CAGCGCTGACTTTGAGTGGAATGTCATTTTGAGTGAGAGGTAATCGAAAGAACCTGGTACATCAAATACC
CTTGGATCGAAGTAAATTTAAAACTGATCAGATAAGTTCAATGATATCCAGTGCAGTAAAAAAAAAAAAT
GTTTTTTTTATCTACTTTCCGCAAAAATGGGTTTTATTAACTTACATACATACTAGGCGCGCCCATATGT
TCGGCTTGTCGACATGCCCGCCGTGACCGTCGAGAACCCGCTGACGCTGCCCCGCGTATCCGCACCCGCC
GACGCCGTCGCACGTCCCGTGCTCACCGTGACCACCGCGCCCAGCGGTTTCGAGGGCGAGGGCTTCCCGG
TGCGCCGCGCGTTCGCCGGGATCAACTACCGCCACCTCGACCCGTTCATCATGATGGACCAGATGGGTGA
GGTGGAGTACGCGCCCGGGGAGCCCAAGGGCACGCCCTGGCACCCGCACCGCGGCTTCGAGACCGTGACC
TACATCGTCGACGGTAACATGTGAGCAAAAGGCCAGCAAAAGGCCAGGAACCGTAAAAAGGCCGCGTTGC
TGGCGTTTTTCCATAGGCTCCGCCCCCCTGACGAGCATCACAAAAATCGACGCTCAAGTCAGAGGTGGCG
AAACCCGACAGGACTATAAAGATACCAGGCGTTTCCCCCTGGAAGCTCCCTCGTGCGCTCTCCTGTTCCG
ACCCTGCCGCTTACCGGATACCTGTCCGCCTTTCTCCCTTCGGGAAGCGTGGCGCTTTCTCATAGCTCAC
GCTGTAGGTATCTCAGTTCGGTGTAGGTCGTTCGCTCCAAGCTGGGCTGTGTGCACGAACCCCCCGTTCA
GCCCGACCGCTGCGCCTTATCCGGTAACTATCGTCTTGAGTCCAACCCGGTAAGACACGACTTATCGCCA
CTGGCAGCAGCCACTGGTAACAGGATTAGCAGAGCGAGGTATGTAGGCGGTGCTACAGAGTTCTTGAAGT
GGTGGCCTAACTACGGCTACACTAGAAGAACAGTATTTGGTATCTGCGCTCTGCTGAAGCCAGTTACCTT
CGGAAAAAGAGTTGGTAGCTCTTGATCCGGCAAACAAACCACCGCTGGTAGCGGTGGTTTTTTTGTTTGC
AAGCAGCAGATTACGCGCAGAAAAAAAGGATCTCAAGAAGATCCTTTGATCTTTTCTACGGGGTCTGACG
CTCAGTGGAACGAAAACTCACGTTAAGGGATTTTGGTCATGAGATTATCAAAAAGGATCTTCACCTAGAT
CCTTTTAAATTAAAAATGAAGTTTTAAATCAATCTAAAGTATATATGAGTAAACTTGGTCTGACAGTTAC
CAATGCTTAATCAGTGAGGCACCTATCTCAGCGATCTGTCTATTTCGTTCATCCATAGTTGCCTGACTCC
CCGTCGTGTAGATAACTACGATACGGGAGGGCTTACCATCTGGCCCCAGTGCTGCAATGATACCGCGAGA
CCCACGCTCACCGGCTCCAGATTTATCAGCAATAAACCAGCCAGCCGGAAGGGCCGAGCGCAGAAGTGGT
CCTGCAACTTTATCCGCCTCCATCCAGTCTATTAATTGTTGCCGGGAAGCTAGAGTAAGTAGTTCGCCAG
TTAATAGTTTGCGCAACGTTGTTGCCATTGCTACAGGCATCGTGGTGTCACGCTCGTCGTTTGGTATGGC
TTCATTCAGCTCCGGTTCCCAACGATCAAGGCGAGTTACATGATCCCCCATGTTGTGCAAAAAAGCGGTT
AGCTCCTTCGGTCCTCCGATCGTTGTCAGAAGTAAGTTGGCCGCAGTGTTATCACTCATGGTTATGGCAG
CACTGCATAATTCTCTTACTGTCATGCCATCCGTAAGATGCTTTTCTGTGACTGGTGAGTACTCAACCAA
GTCATTCTGAGAATAGTGTATGCGGCGACCGAGTTGCTCTTGCCCGGCGTCAATACGGGATAATACCGCG
CCACATAGCAGAACTTTAAAAGTGCTCATCATTGGAAAACGTTCTTCGGGGCGAAAACTCTCAAGGATCT
TACCGCTGTTGAGATCCAGTTCGATGTAACCCACTCGTGCACCCAACTGATCTTCAGCATCTTTTACTTT
CACCAGCGTTTCTGGGTGAGCAAAAACAGGAAGGCAAAATGCCGCAAAAAAGGGAATAAGGGCGACACGG
AAATGTTGAATACTCATACTCTTCCTTTTTCAATATTATTGAAGCATTTATCAGGGTTATTGTCTCATGA
GCGGATACATATTTGAATGTATTTAGAAAAATAAACAAATAGGGGTTCCGCGCACATTTCCCCGAAAAGT
GCCACCTGAGTC
Features (pLannotate 1.2.2; 13 found; start..end, strand, type, name):
    113..237     +  protein_bind   attR1: mutant version of attR; recombination site for the Gateway® LR reaction LR Clonase™
    262..292     +  promoter       lac UV5 promoter: E. coli lac promoter with an "up" mutation
    316..345     +  promoter       cat promoter (fragment): promoter of the E. coli cat gene encoding chloramphenicol acetyltransferase
    346..1005    +  CDS            CmR: chloramphenicol acetyltransferase; cat; confers resistance to chloramphenicol
   1184..1342    +  CDS            ccdA (fragment): CCDA_ECO57 - Also known as H, letA. Experimental evidence at protein level: Swiss-Prot protein existence level 1. Antitoxin component of a type II toxin-antitoxin (TA) system which inhibits the post-segregational killing (PSK) of plasmid-free cells, also referred to as a plasmid addiction system. Binds to and blocks the activity of CcdB; will also remove bound CcdB protein from the CcdB-GyrA complex by forming a CcdA-CcdB complex, a process termed rejuvenation. Functions as a transcriptional corepressor for the ccdAB operon, repression also requires CcdB (By similarity). From Escherichia coli
   1347..1649    +  CDS            ccdB: CCDB_ECOLI - Also known as G, letB, letD. Experimental evidence at protein level: Swiss-Prot protein existence level 1. Toxic component of a type II toxin-antitoxin (TA) system, functioning in plasmid maintainence. Responsible for the post- segregational killing (PSK) of plasmid-free cells, also referred to as a plasmid addiction system. Half-life of over 2 hours. Cell killing by CcdB is accompanied by filamentation, defects in chromosome and plasmid segregation, defects in cell division, formation of anucleate cells, decreased DNA synthesis and plasmid loss. Interferes with the activity of DN
   1693..1817    -  protein_bind   attR2: mutant version of attR; recombination site for the Gateway® LR reaction LR Clonase™
   1937..2092    -  CDS            YPB1_ECOLX (fragment): Protein predicted: Swiss-Prot protein existence level 4. From Escherichia coli.
   2865..5737    -  CDS            mini-white: Drosophila white gene eye color pigment; white; This is a modified version of the white gene lacking part of the first intron.
   6432..6501    -  protein_bind   attB: attB site for the φC31 integrase (Groth et al., 2000) phage φC31 integrase
   6588..7176    -  rep_origin     ori: high-copy-number ColE1/pMB1/pBR322/pUC origin of replication
   7347..8207    -  CDS            AmpR: β-lactamase; bla; confers resistance to ampicillin, carbenicillin, and related antibiotics
   8208..8312    -  promoter       AmpR promoter: bla
