[The description below was written by a language model from this plasmid's Addgene catalogue record and pLannotate feature annotations shown in this document.]
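Description:
pBDPR is an empty Gateway destination vector for Drosophila germline transformation, derived from the pBDP backbone and totalling about 8.3 kb. It is maintained in E. coli through a ColE1/pUC-type origin and an ampicillin resistance gene driven by its own bla promoter. The annotated origin is of the high-copy type, although the catalogue entry lists the plasmid as low copy. Because the unrecombined vector carries the ccdB toxin gene, it must be propagated in a ccdB-tolerant strain. It is selected with both ampicillin and chloramphenicol.

The cloning site is a standard Gateway cassette. attR1 and attR2 flank a chloramphenicol acetyltransferase gene, which has lac UV5 and cat promoter fragments upstream, together with a ccdA fragment and the intact ccdB counterselection gene. In an LR reaction, a fragment from an attL entry clone replaces this cassette, so that only recombinant plasmids survive in ordinary E. coli strains.

For fly transgenesis, the vector carries a φC31 attB site, which allows integrase-mediated insertion into a defined genomic attP landing site. It also carries the mini-white eye-colour marker, used to identify transformants in a white mutant background. The feature table annotates no eukaryotic promoter, reporter or driver coding sequence next to the Gateway cassette, and the record does not state what is expressed from inserted fragments or how pBDPR differs from its parent. The associated publication concerns Drosophila ionotropic receptors involved in taste and pheromone detection, which indicates the setting in which the vector was used to make transgenic lines.
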