Addgene plasmid #61598: pBDPR
Purpose: (Empty Backbone) Transformation vector pBDPR
Depositing lab: John Carlson. Depositing organization: Yale University. Publication: The Drosophila IR20a clade of ionotropic receptors are candidate taste and pheromone receptors. Koh TW, He Z, Gorur-Shandilya S, Menuz K, Larter NK, Stewart S, Carlson JR. Neuron. 2014 Aug 20;83(4):850-65. doi: 10.1016/j.neuron.2014.07.012. Epub 2014 Aug 7. PubMed 25123314.
Backbone
  Vector backbone: pBDP Addgene ID17566
  Backbone manufacturer: Pfeiffer et al. 2008
  Backbone size (bp): 8300
  Vector type: Insect Expression ; Drosophila Transformation vector
Growth in bacteria
  Bacterial resistance: Chloramphenicol and Ampicillin, 25 & 100 μg/mL
  Growth temperature: 30°C
  Growth strain: ccdB Survival
  Growth instructions: May require longer growth times and vigorous shaking. Cultures may not appear very turbid.
  Copy number: Low Copy
Gene/Insert
  Cloning method: Gateway Cloning
Terms and licenses: Academic/Nonprofit Terms; Industry Terms: Not Available to Industry
How to cite: pBDPR was a gift from John Carlson (Addgene plasmid # 61598 ; http://n2t.net/addgene:61598 ; RRID:Addgene_61598)
