>Addgene plasmid #61598 | pBDPR | depositor partial sequence | sequence record 100410 | Drosophila white mini-gene (position 6215-2097 in pBDPR)
CTAGTTCCAGTGAAATCCAAGCATTTTCTAAATTAAATGTATTCTTATTATTATAGTTGTTATTTTTGAT
ATATATAAACAACACTATTATGCCCACCATTTTTTTGAGATGCATCTACACAAGGAACAAACACTGGATG
TCACTTTCAGTTCAAATTGTAACGCTAATCACTCCGAACAGGTCACAAAAAATTACCTTAAAAAGTCATA
ATATTAAATTAGAATAAATATAGCTGTGAGGGAAATATATACAAATATATTGGAGCAAATAAATTGTACA
TACAAATATTTATTACTAATTTCTATTGAGACGAAATGAACCACTCGGAACCATTTGAGCGAACCGAATC
GCGCGGAACTAACGACAGTCGCTCCAAGGTCGTCGAACAAAAGGTGAATGTGTTGCGGAGAGCGGGTGGG
AGACAGCGAAAGAGCAACTACGAAACGTGGTGTGGTGGAGGTGAATTATGAAGAGGGCGCGCGATTTGAA
AAGTATGTATATAAAAAATATATCCCGGTGTTTTATGTAGCGATAAACGAGTTTTTGATGTAAGGTATGC
AGGTGTGTAAGTCTTTTGGTTAGAAGACAAATCCAAAGTCTACTTGTGGGGATGTTCGAAGGGGAAATAC
TTGTATTCTATAGGTCATATCTTGTTTTTATTGGCACAAATATAATTACATTAGCTTTTTGAGGGGGCAA
TAAACAGTAAACACGATGGTAATAATGGTAAAAAAAAAAAACAAGCAGTTATTTCGGATATATGTCGGCT
ACTCCTTGCGTCGGGCCCGAAGTCTTAGAGCCAGATATGCGAGCACCCGGAAGCTCACGATGAGAATGGC
CAGACCCACGTAGTCCAGCGGCAGATCGGCGGCGGAGAAGTTAAGCGTCTCCAGGATGACCTTGCCCGAA
CTGGGGCACGTGGTGTTCGACGATGTGCAGCTAATTTCGCCCGGCTCCACGTCCGCCCATTGGTTAATCA
GCAGACCCTCGTTGGCGTAACGGAACCATGAGAGGTACGACAACCATTTGAGGTATACTGGCACCGAGCC
CGAGTTCAAGAAGAAGCCGCCAAAGAGCAGGAATGGTATGATAACCGGCGGACCCACAGACAGCGCCATC
GAGGTCGAGGAGCTGGCGCAGGATATTAGATATCCGAAGGACGTTGACACATTGGCCACCAGAGTGACCA
GCGCCAGGCAGTTGAAGAAGTGCAGCACTCCGGCCCGCAGTCCGATCATCGGATAGGCAATCGCCGTGAA
GACCAGTGGCACTGTGAGAAAAAGCGGCAATTCGGCAATCGTTTTGCCCAGAAAGTATGTGTCACAGCGA
TAAAGTCGACTTCGGGCCTCCCTCATAAAAACTGGCAGCTCTGAGGTGAACACCTAAATCGAATCGATTC
ATTAGAAAGTTAGTAAATTATTGAAATGCAAATGTATTCTAAACATGACTTACATTTATCGTGGCAAAGA
CGTTTTGAAAGGTCATGTTGGTCAGGAAGAGGAAGATGGCTCCGTTGATATTCATCACACCCACTTGCGT
GAGTTGTTGGCCCAAAAAGATGAGGCCAATCAAGATGGCAACCATCTGCAAATTAAAATGTTACTCGCAT
CTCATTAATATTCGCGAGTTAAATGAAATTTATTTATCTTCTGCAAAACTATAAACTATACATCTCATTG
AAAAAAACTAAGAAGGGTGTGGAATCAGGCAATTCTATCTAAAATCTAGCGAATTTGTTTCCAAGAATTG
TAAGCGTTATATCATTTGTTTCCACTGGAACCACTCACCGTTGTCTGAATAAGTCGCACTTTTACGAGGA
GTGGTTCCTTGAGCACCGACAGCCAGGATCGCCACAGGACCGCCCGGAACTGCATGAACCAGGTGGCCTT
GTAGGTGTACCCATTCTCCGGCTGCTCCAGTGGCTTCTCCAGATTTTTGGTGGCCAACAACTGCTCCATA
TCCCGGGCTACTTTGCTAATGGCAAAATTGTCGCATATCTTGGCGATCCGATCACGGGACTCGATCTCCC
GTCCGGGCACAACGGCCAACACCTGTACGTAAAAGTCCGCCGGATTGTAGTTGGTAGGACACTGGGCACC
CACGCTGGATAGGAGTTGAGATGTTATGTAATACTAGATACCCTTAATAAACACATCGAACTCACTAGGA
AAAGAAGTCGACGGCTTCGCTGGGAGTGCCCAAGAAAGCTACCCTGCCCTCGGCCATCAGAAGGATCTTG
TCAAAGAGCTCAAACAGCTCGGAAGACGGCTGATGAATGGTCAGGATGACGGTCTTGCCCTTCTGCGACA
GCTTCTTCAGCACCTGGACGACGCTGTGGGCGGTAAAGGAGTCCAGTCCGGAGGTGGGCTCATCGCAGAT
CAGAAGCGGCGGATCGGTTAGAGCCTCGGAGGCGAATGCCAGACGCTTCCTTTCTCCGCCGGACAGACCT
TTCACCCTGCCGGGCACACCGATGATCGTGTGCTGACATTTGCTGAGCGAAAGCTCCTGGATCACCTGAT
CCACGCGGGCCACTCGCTGCCGATAGGTCAGATGTCGTGGCATCCGCACCATGGCTTGGAAAATCAGGTG
TTCCCTGGCCGTTAGGGAGCCGATAAAGAGGTCATCCTGCTGGACATAGGCGCACCTGGCCTGCATCTCC
TTGGCGTCCACAGGTTGGCCATTGAGCAGTCGCATCCCGGATGGCGATACTTGGATGCCCTGCGGCGATC
GAAAGGCAAGGGCATTCAGCAGGGTCGTCTTTCCGGCACCGGAACTGCCCATCACGGCCAAAAGTTCGCC
CGGATAGGCCACGCCGCAAACTGAGTTTCAAATTGGTAATTGGACCCTTTATTAAGATTTCACACAGATC
AGCCGACTGCGAATAGAAACTCACCGTTCTTGAGCAAATGTTTCCTGGGCGCCGGTATGTGTCGCTCGTT
GCAGAATAGTCCGCGTGTCCGGTTGACCAGCTGCCGCCATCCGGAGCCCGGCTGATTGACCGCCCCAAAG
ATGTCCATATTGTGCCAGGCATAGGTGAGGTTCTCGGCTAGTTGGCCGCTCCCTGAACCGGAGTCCTCCG
GCGGACTGGGTGGCCGGAGCGTGCCGTAGTTTTTGGCCTGCCCGAAGCCCTGGTTAATGCAGCTCTGCGA
AGCCGCTCCGCTGTCACCCTGCAATGATAGGGGATCTCAAATATCAACTACTAGCGTTATGCTCATCTAA
CCCCGAACAAAAAGTACCCCGAAGTATCCTACGAAGTAGGTTTATACTTTTATTTATTTTTTGTGCATCT
AGGATCAGCTTAAAATATCTGGTTGTTATATTTTTTGTAAAAAAGAATATAGTCGAAAATGAATGCCTTT
AGATGTCTTGATCATGATATGATCTCAAAAATTGTCTTATATAGCGAGAACAGCTACCAGAATAATCTGT
TTCGTGTCACTATTTGTTTGTGCAATTGCGGTTTGGGATTTTTGTGGGTCGCAGTTCTCACGCCGCATAC
AATTTGATGTTGCAATCGCAGTTCCTATAGATCAAGTGAACTTAAGATGTATGCACATGTACTACTCACA
TTGTTCAGATGCTCGGCAGATGGGTGTTTGCTGCCTCCGCGAATTAATAGCTCCTGATCCTCTTGGCCCA
TTGCCGGGATTTTTCACACTTTCCCCTGCTTACCCACCCAAAACCAATCACCACCCCAATCACTCAAAAA
ACAAACAAAAATAAGAAGCGAGAGGAGTTTTGGCACAGCACTTTGTGTTTAATTGATGGCGTAAACCGCT
TGGAGCTTCGTCACGAAACCGCTGACAAAATGCAACTGAAGGCGGACATTGACGCTACGTAACGCTACAA
ACGGTGGCGAAAGAGATAGCGGACGCAGCGGCGAAAGAGACGGCGATATTTCTGTGGACAGAGAAGGAGG
CAAACAGCGCTGACTTTGAGTGGAATGTCATTTTGAGTGAGAGGTAATCGAAAGAACCTGGTACATCAAA
TACCCTTGGATCGAAGTAAATTTAAAACTGATCAGATAAGTTCAATGATATCCAGTGCAGTAAAAAAAAA
AAATGTTTTTTTTATCTACTTTCCGCAAAAATGGGTTTTATTAACTTACATACATACTA
