>Addgene plasmid #61598 | pBDPR | addgene partial sequence | sequence record 104413 | ccdB-Fwd 5'-GCATGATGACCACCGATATG-3'
TGGCTGATCTCAGCCACCGCGAAAATGACATCAAAAACGCCATTAACCTGATGTTCTGGGGAATATAAAT
GTCAGGCTCCCTTATACACAGCCAGTCTGCAGGTCGACCATAGTGACTGGATATGTTGTGTTTTACAGTA
TTATGTAGTCTGTTTTTTATGCAAAATCTAATTTAATATATTGATATTTATATCATTTTACGTTTCTCGT
TCAGCTTTCTTGTACAAAGTGGTGATAAACGGCCGGCCAGATCTGGTACCGGATCCCCGCGCGGCCGCTG
GCCACGGGTGCGCATGATCGTGCTCCTGTCGTTGAGGACCCGGCTAGGCTGGCGGGGTTGCCTTACTGGT
TAGCAGAATGAATCACCGATACGCGAGCGAACGTGAAGCGACTGCTGCTGCAAAACGTCTGCGACCTGAG
CAACAACATGAATGGTCTTCGGTTTCCGTGTTTCGTAAAGTCTGGAAACGCGGAAGTCAGCGCCCTGCAC
CATTATGTTCCGGAGGCGCGCCCTAGTTCCAGTGAAATCCAAGCATTTTCTAAATTAAATGTATTCTTAT
TATTATAGTTGTTATTTTTGATATATATAAACAACACTATTATGCCCACCATTTTTTTGAGATGCATCTA
CACAAGGAACAAACACTGGATGTCACTTTCAGTTCAAATTGTAACGCTAATCACTCCGAACAGGTCACAA
AAAATTACCTTAAAAAGTCATAATATTAAATTAGAATAAATATAGCTGTGAGGGAAATATATACAAATAT
ATTGGAGCAAATAAATTGTACATACAAATATTTATTACTAATTTCTATTGAGACGAAA
