>Addgene plasmid #61598 | pBDPR | addgene partial sequence | sequence record 104415 | CAT-R 5'-GCAACTGACTGAAATGCCTC-3'
TGGTATATCCAGTGATTTTTTTCTCCATTTTAGCTTCCTTAGCTCCTGAAAATCTCGACGGATCCTAACT
CAAAATCCACACATTATACGAGCCGGAAGCATAAAGTGTAAAGCCTGGGGTGCCTAATGCGGCCGCCATA
GTGACTGGATATGTTGTGTTTTACAGTATTATGTAGTCTGTTTTTTATGCAAAATCTAATTTAATATATT
GATATTTATATCATTTTACGTTTCTCGTTCAGCTTTTTTGTACAAACTTGTGATAAACGAATTCTTGAAG
ACGAAAGGGCGTTTAAACGAATTCTTGAAGACGAAAGGGCCTCGTGATACGCCTATTTTTATAGGTTAAT
GTCATGATAATAATGGTTTCTTAGACTCAGGTGGCACTTTTCGGGGAAATGTGCGCGGAACCCCTATTTG
TTTATTTTTCTAAATACATTCAAATATGTATCCGCTCATGAGACAATAACCCTGATAAATGCTTCAATAA
TATTGAAAAAGGAAGAGTATGAGTATTCAACATTTCCGTGTCGCCCTTATTCCCTTTTTTGCGGCATTTT
GCCTTCCTGTTTTTGCTCACCCAGAAACGCTGGTGAAAGTAAAAGATGCTGAAGATCAGTTGGGTGCACG
AGTGGGTTACATCGAACTGGATCTCAACAGCGGTAAGATCCTTGAGAGTTTTCGCCCCGAAGAACGTTTT
CCAATGATGAGCACTTTTAAAGTTCTGCTATGTGGCGCGGTATTATCCCGTATTGACGCCGGGCAAGAGC
AACTCGGTCGCCGCATACACTATTCTCAGAATGACTTGGTTGAGTACTCACCAGTCACAGAAAAGCATCT
TACGGATGGCATGAC
